>Addgene plasmid #221596 | CD8a-AA347-363-GFP | addgene full sequence | sequence record 494679 | Addgene NGS Result
TAGTTATTAATAGTAATCAATTACGGGGTCATTAGTTCATAGCCCATATATGGAGTTCCGCGTTACATAA
CTTACGGTAAATGGCCCGCCTGGCTGACCGCCCAACGACCCCCGCCCATTGACGTCAATAATGACGTATG
TTCCCATAGTAACGCCAATAGGGACTTTCCATTGACGTCAATGGGTGGAGTATTTACGGTAAACTGCCCA
CTTGGCAGTACATCAAGTGTATCATATGCCAAGTACGCCCCCTATTGACGTCAATGACGGTAAATGGCCC
GCCTGGCATTATGCCCAGTACATGACCTTATGGGACTTTCCTACTTGGCAGTACATCTACGTATTAGTCA
TCGCTATTACCATGGTGATGCGGTTTTGGCAGTACATCAATGGGCGTGGATAGCGGTTTGACTCACGGGG
ATTTCCAAGTCTCCACCCCATTGACGTCAATGGGAGTTTGTTTTGGCACCAAAATCAACGGGACTTTCCA
AAATGTCGTAACAACTCCGCCCCATTGACGCAAATGGGCGGTAGGCGTGTACGGTGGGAGGTCTATATAA
GCAGAGCTGGTTTAGTGAACCGTCAGATCCGCTAGCGCTACCGGACTCAGATCTCGAGATGGCCTTACCA
GTGACCGCCTTGCTCCTGCCGCTGGCCTTGCTGCTCCACGCCGCCAGGCCG
[360 nt withheld, positions 682-1041]
GCGCCGCGACCACCAACACCGGCGCCCACCATCGCGTCGCAGCCCCTGTCCCTGCGCCCAGAGGCGTGCC
GGCCAGCGGCGGGGGGCGCAGTGCACACGAGGGGGCTGGACTTCGCCTGTGATATCTACATCTGGGCGCC
CTTGGCCGGGACTTGTGGGGTCCTTCTCCTGTCACTGGTTATCACCGAATTCAAAACTAAGAAACTAAGA
ATGAAAAGGAACCACCGGGTAGAACCACTTAATCAGGATCCACCGGTCGCCACCATGGTGAGCAAGGGCG
AGGAGCTGTTCACCGGGGTGGTGCCCATCCTGGTCGAGCTGGACGGCGACGTAAACGGCCACAAGTTCAG
CGTGTCCGGCGAGGGCGAGGGCGATGCCACCTACGGCAAGCTGACCCTGAAGTTCATCTGCACCACCGGC
AAGCTGCCCGTGCCCTGGCCCACCCTCGTGACCACCCTGACCTACGGCGTGCAGTGCTTCAGCCGCTACC
CCGACCACATGAAGCAGCACGACTTCTTCAAGTCCGCCATGCCCGAAGGCTACGTCCAGGAGCGCACCAT
CTTCTTCAAGGACGACGGCAACTACAAGACCCGCGCCGAGGTGAAGTTCGAGGGCGACACCCTGGTGAAC
CGCATCGAGCTGAAGGGCATCGACTTCAAGGAGGACGGCAACATCCTGGGGCACAAGCTGGAGTACAACT
ACAACAGCCACAACGTCTATATCATGGCCGACAAGCAGAAGAACGGCATCAAGGTGAACTTCAAGATCCG
CCACAACATCGAGGACGGCAGCGTGCAGCTCGCCGACCACTACCAGCAGAACACCCCCATCGGCGACGGC
CCCGTGCTGCTGCCCGACAACCACTACCTGAGCACCCAGTCCGCCCTGAGCAAAGACCCCAACGAGAAGC
GCGATCACATGGTCCTGCTGGAGTTCGTGACCGCCGCCGGGATCACTCTCGGCATGGACGAGCTGTACAA
GTAAAGCGGCCGCGACTCTAGATCATAATCAGCCATACCACATTTGTAGAGGTTTTACTTGCTTTAAAAA
ACCTCCCACACCTCCCCCTGAACCTGAAACATAAAATGAATGCAATTGTTGTTGTTAACTTGTTTATTGC
AGCTTATAATGGTTACAAATAAAGCAATAGCATCACAAATTTCACAAATAAAGCATTTTTTTCACTGCAT
TCTAGTTGTGGTTTGTCCAAACTCATCAATGTATCTTAAGGCGTAAATTGTAAGCGTTAATATTTTGTTA
AAATTCGCGTTAAATTTTTGTTAAATCAGCTCATTTTTTAACCAATAGGCCGAAATCGGCAAAATCCCTT
ATAAATCAAAAGAATAGACCGAGATAGGGT
[37 nt withheld, positions 2402-2438]
AAAGAACGTGGACTCCAACGTCAAAGG
[49 nt withheld, positions 2466-2514]
T
[91 nt withheld, positions 2516-2606]
G
[124 nt withheld, positions 2608-2731]
CAGGTGGCACTTTTCGGGGAAATGTGCGCGGAACCCCTATTTGTTTATTTTTCTAAATACATTCAAATAT
GTATCCGCTCATGAGACAATAACCCTGATAAATGCTTCAATAATATTGAAAAAGGAAGAGTCCTGAGGCG
GAAAGAACCAGCTGTGGAATGTGTGTCAGTTAGGGTGTGGAAAGTCCCCAGGCTCCCCAGCAGGCAGAAG
TATGCAAAGCATGCATCTCAATTAGTCAGCAACCAGGTGTGGAAAGTCCCCAGGCTCCCCAGCAGGCAGA
AGTATGCAAAGCATGCATCTCAATTAGTCAGCAACCATAGTCCCGCCCCTAACTCCGCCCATCCCGCCCC
TAACTCCGCCCAGTTCCGCCCATTCTCCGCCCCATGGCTGACTAATTTTTTTTATTTATGCAGAGGCCGA
GGCCGCCTCGGCCTCTGAGCTATTCCAGAAGTAGTGAGGAGGCTTTTTTGGAGGCCTAGGCTTTTGCAAA
GATCGATCAAGAGACAGGATGAGGATCGTTTCGCATGATTGAACAAGATGGATTGCACGCAGGTTCTCCG
GCCGCTTGGGTGGAGAGGCTATTCGGCTATGACTGGGCACAACAGACAATCGGCTGCTCTGATGCCGCCG
TGTTCCGGCTGTCAGCGCAGGGGCGCCCGGTTCTTTTTGTCAAGACCGACCTGTCCGGTGCCCTGAATGA
ACTGCAAGACGAGGCAGCGCGGCTATCGTGGCTGGCCACGACGGGCGTTCCTTGCGCAGCTGTGCTCGAC
GTTGTCACTGAAGCGGGAAGGGACTGGCTGCTATTGGGCGAAGTGCCGGGGCAGGATCTCCTGTCATCTC
ACCTTGCTCCTGCCGAGAAAGTATCCATCATGGCTGATGCAATGCGGCGGCTGCATACGCTTGATCCGGC
TACCTGCCCATTCGACCACCAAGCGAAACATCGCATCGAGCGAGCACGTACTCGGATGGAAGCCGGTCTT
GTCGATCAGGATGATCTGGACGAAGAGCATCAGGGGCTCGCGCCAGCCGAACTGTTCGCCAGGCTCAAGG
CGAGCATGCCCGACGGCGAGGATCTCGTCGTGACCCATGGCGATGCCTGCTTGCCGAATATCATGGTGGA
AAATGGCCGCTTTTCTGGATTCATCGACTGTGGCCGGCTGGGTGTGGCGGACCGCTATCAGGACATAGCG
TTGGCTACCCGTGATATTGCTGAAGAGCTTGGCGGCGAATGGGCTGACCGCTTCCTCGTGCTTTACGGTA
TCGCCGCTCCCGATTCGCAGCGCATCGCCTTCTATCGCCTTCTTGACGAGTTCTTCTGAGCGGGACTCTG
GGGTTCGAAATGACCGACCAAGCGACGCCCAACCTGCCATCACGAGATTTCGATTCCACCGCCGCCTTCT
ATGAAAGGTTGGGCTTCGGAATCGTTTTCCGGGACGCCGGCTGGATGATCCTCCAGCGCGGGGATCTCAT
GCTGGAGTTCTTCGCCCACCCTAGGGGGAGGCTAACTGAAACACGGAAGGAGACAATACCGGAAGGAACC
CGCGCTATGACGGCAATAAAAAGACAGAATAAAACGCACGGTGTTGGGTCGTTTGTTCATAAACGCGGGG
TTCGGTCCCAGGGCTGGCACTCTGTCGATACCCCACCGAGACCCCATTGGGGCCAATACGCCCGCGTTTC
TTCCTTTTCCCCACCCCACCCCCCAAGTTCGGGTGAAGGCCCAGGGCTCGCAGCCAACGTCGGGGCGGCA
GGCCCTGCCATAGCCTCAGGTTACTCATATATACTTTAGATTGATTTAAAACTTCATTTTTAATTTAAAA
GGATCTAGGTGAAGATCCTTTTTGATAATCTCATGACCAAAATCCCTTAACGTGAGTTTTCGTTCCACTG
AGCGTCAGACCCCGTAGAAAAGATCAAAGGATCTTCTTGAGATCCTTTTTTTCTGCGCGTAATCTGCTGC
TTGCAAACAAAAAAACCACCGCTACCAGCGGTGGTTTGTTTGCCGGATCAAGAGCTACCAACTCTTTTTC
CGAAGGTAACTGGCTTCAGCAGAGCGCAGATACCAAATACTGTTCTTCTAGTGTAGCCGTAGTTAGGCCA
CCACTTCAAGAACTCTGTAGCACCGCCTACATACCTCGCTCTGCTAATCCTGTTACCAGTGGCTGCTGCC
AGTGGCGATAAGTCGTGTCTTACCGGGTTGGACTCAAGACGATAGTTACCGGATAAGGCGCAGCGGTCGG
GCTGAACGGGGGGTTCGTGCACACAGCCCAGCTTGGAGCGAACGACCTACACCGAACTGAGATACCTACA
GCGTGAGCTATGAGAAAGCGCCACGCTTCCCGAAGGGAGAAAGGCGGACAGGTATCCGGTAAGCGGCAGG
GTCGGAACAGGAGAGCGCACGAGGGAGCTTCCAGGGGGAAACGCCTGGTATCTTTATAGTCCTGTCGGGT
TTCGCCACCTCTGACTTGAGCGTCGATTTTTGTGATGCTCGTCAGGGGGGCGGAGCCTATGGAAAAACGC
CAGCAACGCGGCCTTTTTACGGTTCCTGGCCTTTTGCTGGCCTTTTGCTCACATGTTCTTTCCTGCGTTA
TCCCCTGATTCTGTGGATAACCGTATTACCGCCATGCAT
Features (pLannotate 1.2.2; 16 found; start..end, strand, type, name):
     61..364     +  enhancer       CMV enhancer: human cytomegalovirus immediate early enhancer
    365..568     +  promoter       CMV promoter: human cytomegalovirus (CMV) immediate early promoter
    591..618     +  misc_feature   MCS (fragment): multiple cloning site
    619..1227    +  CDS            CD8A (fragment) (sequence partly withheld): CD8A_HUMAN - Also known as MAL. Experimental evidence at protein level: Swiss-Prot protein existence level 1. Integral membrane glycoprotein that plays an essential role in the immune response and serves multiple functions in responses against both external and internal offenses. In T-cells, functions primarily as a coreceptor for MHC class I molecule:peptide complex. The antigens presented by class I peptides are derived from cytosolic proteins while class II derived from extracellular proteins. Interacts simultaneously with the T-cell receptor (TCR) and the MHC class I proteins presented by
   1234..1290    +  CDS            ARL13B (fragment): AR13B_HUMAN - Also known as ARL2L1. Experimental evidence at protein level: Swiss-Prot protein existence level 1. Cilium-specific protein required to control the microtubule- based, ciliary axoneme structure. May act by maintaining the association between IFT subcomplexes A and B. Binds GTP but is not able to hydrolyze it; the GTPase activity remains unclear. Required to pattern the neural tube. Involved in cerebral cortex development: required for the initial formation of a polarized radial glial scaffold, the first step in the construction of the cerebral cortex, by regulating ciliary signal
   1306..2025    +  CDS            EGFP: the original enhanced GFP (Yang et al., 1996) mammalian codon-optimized
   2042..2125    +  CDS            large T antigen (fragment): large T antigen from SV40 (simian virus 40)
   2148..2269    +  polyA_signal   SV40 poly(A) signal: SV40 polyadenylation signal
   2303..2731    -  rep_origin     f1 ori (sequence partly withheld): f1 bacteriophage origin of replication; arrow indicates direction of (+) strand synthesis
   2758..2862    +  promoter       AmpR promoter: bla
   2864..3221    +  promoter       SV40 promoter: SV40 enhancer and early promoter
   3256..4050    +  CDS            NeoR/KanR: aminoglycoside phosphotransferase from Tn5; aph(3')-II (or nptII); confers resistance to neomycin, kanamycin, and G418 (Geneticin®)
   4071..4223    +  CDS            ble (fragment): BLE_KLEPN - Experimental evidence at protein level: Swiss-Prot protein existence level 1. Binding protein with a strong affinity to the bleomycin family of antibiotics. Binds to CL990; an antimitotic-antibiotic compound. From Klebsiella pneumoniae.
   4282..4329    +  polyA_signal   HSV TK poly(A) signal: herpes simplex virus thymidine kinase polyadenylation signal (Cole and Stacy, 1985)
   4420..4436    -  polyA_signal   bGH poly(A) signal (fragment): bovine growth hormone polyadenylation signal
   4658..5246    +  rep_origin     ori: high-copy-number ColE1/pMB1/pBR322/pUC origin of replication
