[The description below was written by a language model from this plasmid's Addgene catalogue record and pLannotate feature annotations shown in this document.]
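Description:
CD8a-AA347-363-GFP is a mammalian expression plasmid of about 5.4 kb built on a CD8a-(Δcyto)-GFP backbone, whose feature layout resembles an EGFP-N-type vector. It is propagated in E. coli through a high-copy ColE1/pUC-type origin and also carries an f1 phage origin. A single NeoR/KanR (aminoglycoside phosphotransferase) gene serves both hosts. A bacterial bla-type promoter drives it for kanamycin selection, and the SV40 enhancer/early promoter drives it for G418 selection in mammalian cells, with the HSV TK polyadenylation signal downstream. Small annotated fragments (ble, bGH poly(A), SV40 large T antigen) appear to be short sequence matches rather than functional parts.

The payload is a chimeric reporter protein expressed from the CMV immediate-early enhancer and promoter and terminated by the SV40 poly(A) signal. A fragment of human CD8A lacking its native cytosolic tail, according to the backbone name, supplies a transmembrane scaffold. It is followed in frame by a short segment of human ARL13B corresponding to residues 347-363, with residues 1-346 and 364-428 deleted, inserted between EcoRI and BamHI sites. EGFP is fused at the C terminus. The Arl13b segment is described as a ciliary targeting sequence, so placing it as the cytosolic tail of an otherwise unrelated membrane protein tests whether this peptide alone is enough to direct a cargo to the primary cilium, with GFP fluorescence reporting localisation. The associated study concerns the RVEP-motif-containing targeting sequence of Arl13b and its recognition by Rab8 and TNPO1 as ciliary transport adaptors, which suggests use in ciliary localisation imaging and interaction mapping.
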