Addgene plasmid #221596: CD8a-AA347-363-GFP
Purpose: Expresses CD8a with ciliary targeting sequence (CTS) from amino acids 347-363 of Arl13b fused to the cytosolic tail and GFP-tagged
Depositing lab: Lei Lu. Depositing organization: Nanyang Technological University. Publication: Rab8 and TNPO1 are ciliary transport adaptors for GTPase Arl13b by interacting with its RVEP motif containing ciliary targeting sequence. Mahajan D, Madugula V, Lu L. J Biol Chem. 2023 May;299(5):104604. doi: 10.1016/j.jbc.2023.104604. Epub 2023 Mar 11. PubMed 36907439.
Backbone
  Vector backbone: CD8a-(Δcyto)-GFP
  Backbone manufacturer: Madugula et al J Cell Sci. 2016
  Backbone size w/o insert (bp): 5000
  Total vector size (bp): 5363
  Vector type: Mammalian Expression
  Selectable markers: Neomycin (select with G418)
Growth in bacteria
  Bacterial resistance: Kanamycin, 50 μg/mL
  Growth temperature: 37°C
  Growth strain: DH5alpha
  Copy number: Unknown
Gene/Insert
  Gene/Insert name: Arl13b
  Species: H. sapiens (human)
  Insert size (bp): 51
  Mutation: Deleted amino acid 1-346, 364-428
  Entrez Gene: ARL13B (a.k.a. ARL2L1, JBTS8)
  Promoter: CMV promoter
  Tag / fusion protein: EGFP (C terminal on backbone)
  Cloning method: Restriction Enzyme; 5′ cloning site EcoRI (unknown if destroyed); 3′ cloning site BamHI (unknown if destroyed)
  Sequencing primers: 5′ CMV Forward; 3′ EGFP-N
Terms and licenses: Academic/Nonprofit Terms; Industry Terms: Not Available to Industry
How to cite: CD8a-AA347-363-GFP was a gift from Lei Lu (Addgene plasmid # 221596 ; http://n2t.net/addgene:221596 ; RRID:Addgene_221596)
